>Addgene plasmid #238858 | NanoLuc-EIF2AK2 Fusion Vector | addgene full sequence | sequence record 479795 | Addgene NGS Result
TCAATATTGGCCATTAGCCATATTATTCATTGGTTATATAGCATAAATCAATATTGGCTATTGGCCATTG
CATACGTTGTATCTATATCATAATATGTACATTTATATTGGCTCATGTCCAATATGACCGCCATGTTGGC
ATTGATTATTGACTAGTTATTAATAGTAATCAATTACGGGGTCATTAGTTCATAGCCCATATATGGAGTT
CCGCGTTACATAACTTACGGTAAATGGCCCGCCTGGCTGACCGCCCAACGACCCCCGCCCATTGACGTCA
ATAATGACGTATGTTCCCATAGTAACGCCAATAGGGACTTTCCATTGACGTCAATGGGTGGAGTATTTAC
GGTAAACTGCCCACTTGGCAGTACATCAAGTGTATCATATGCCAAGTCCGCCCCCTATTGACGTCAATGA
CGGTAAATGGCCCGCCTGGCATTATGCCCAGTACATGACCTTACGGGACTTTCCTACTTGGCAGTACATC
TACGTATTAGTCATCGCTATTACCATGGTGATGCGGTTTTGGCAGTACACCAATGGGCGTGGATAGCGGT
TTGACTCACGGGGATTTCCAAGTCTCCACCCCATTGACGTCAATGGGAGTTTGTTTTGGCACCAAAATCA
ACGGGACTTTCCAAAATGTCGTAATAACCCCGCCCCGTTGACGCAAATGGGCGGTAGGCGTGTACGGTGG
GAGGTCTATATAAGCAGAGCTGGTTTAGTGAACCGTCAGATCACTAGAAGCTTTATTGCGGTAGTTTATC
ACAGTTAAATTGCTAACGCAGTCAGTGCTTCTGACACAACAGTCTCGAACTTAAGCTGCAGAAGTTGGTC
GTGAGGCACTGGGCAGGTAAGTATCAAGGTTACAAGACAGGTTTAAGGAGACCAATAGAAACTGGGCTTG
TCGAGACAGAGAAGACTCTTGCGTTTCTGATAGGCACCTATTGGTCTTACTGACATCCACTTTGCCTTTC
TCTCCACAGGTGTCCACTCCCAGTTCAATTACAGCTCTTAAGGCTAGAGTATTAATACGACTCACTATAG
GGCTAGCGCTCACCATGGTCTTCACACTCGAAGATTTCGTTGGGGACTGGCGACAGACAGCCGGCTACAA
CCTGGACCAAGTCCTTGAACAGGGAGGTGTGTCCAGTTTGTTTCAGAATCTCGGGGTGTCCGTAACTCCG
ATCCAAAGGATTGTCCTGAGCGGTGAAAATGGGCTGAAGATCGACATCCATGTCATCATCCCGTATGAAG
GTCTGAGCGGCGACCAAATGGGCCAGATCGAAAAAATTTTTAAGGTGGTGTACCCTGTGGATGATCATCA
CTTTAAGGTGATCCTGCACTATGGCACACTGGTAATCGACGGGGTTACGCCGAACATGATCGACTATTTC
GGACGGCCGTATGAAGGCATCGCCGTGTTCGACGGCAAAAAGATCACTGTAACAGGGACCCTGTGGAACG
GCAACAAAATTATCGACGAGCGCCTGATCAACCCCGACGGCTCCCTGCTGTTCCGAGTAACCATCAACGG
AGTGACCGGCTGGCGGCTGTGCGAACGCATTCTGGCGGGCTCGAGCGGCGCGATCGCCATGGCTGGTGAT
CTTTCAGCAGGTTTCTTCATGGAGGAACTTAATACATACCGTCAGAAGCAGGGAGTAGTACTTAAATATC
AAGAACTGCCTAATTCAGGACCTCCACATGATAGGAGGTTTACATTTCAAGTTATAATAGATGGAAGAGA
ATTTCCAGAAGGTGAAGGTAGATCAAAGAAGGAAGCAAAAAATGCCGCAGCCAAATTAGCTGTTGAGATA
CTTAATAAGGAAAAGAAGGCAGTTAGTCCTTTATTATTGACAACAACGAATTCTTCAGAAGGATTATCCA
TGGGGAATTACATAGGCCTTATCAATAGAATTGCCCAGAAGAAAAGACTAACTGTAAATTATGAACAGTG
TGCATCGGGGGTGCATGGGCCAGAAGGATTTCATTATAAATGCAAAATGGGACAGAAAGAATATAGTATT
GGTACAGGTTCTACTAAACAGGAAGCAAAACAATTGGCCGCTAAACTTGCATATCTTCAGATATTATCAG
AAGAAACCTCAGTGAAATCTGACTACCTGTCCTCTGGTTCTTTTGCTACTACGTGTGAGTCCCAAAGCAA
CTCTTTAGTGACCAGCACACTCGCTTCTGAATCATCATCTGAAGGTGACTTCTCAGCAGATACATCAGAG
ATAAATTCTAACAGTGACAGTTTGAACAGTTCTTCGTTGCTTATGAATGGTCTCAGAAATAATCAAAGGA
AGGCAAAAAGATCTTTGGCACCCAGATTTGACCTTCCTGACATGAAAGAAACAAAGTATACTGTGGACAA
GAGGTTTGGCATGGATTTTAAAGAAATAGAATTAATTGGCTCAGGTGGATTTGGCCAAGTTTTCAAAGCA
AAACACAGAATTGACGGAAAGACTTACGTTATTAAACGTGTTAAATATAATAACGAGAAGGCGGAGCGTG
AAGTAAAAGCATTGGCAAAACTTGATCATGTAAATATTGTTCACTACAATGGCTGTTGGGATGGATTTGA
TTATGATCCTGAGACCAGTGATGATTCTCTTGAGAGCAGTGATTATGATCCTGAGAACAGCAAAAATAGT
TCAAGGTCAAAGACTAAGTGCCTTTTCATCCAAATGGAATTCTGTGATAAAGGGACCTTGGAACAATGGA
TTGAAAAAAGAAGAGGCGAGAAACTAGACAAAGTTTTGGCTTTGGAACTCTTTGAACAAATAACAAAAGG
GGTGGATTATATACATTCAAAAAAATTAATTCATAGAGATCTTAAGCCAAGTAATATATTCTTAGTAGAT
ACAAAACAAGTAAAGATTGGAGACTTTGGACTTGTAACATCTCTGAAAAATGATGGAAAGCGAACAAGGA
GTAAGGGAACTTTGCGATACATGAGCCCAGAACAGATTTCTTCGCAAGACTATGGAAAGGAAGTGGACCT
CTACGCTTTGGGGCTAATTCTTGCTGAACTTCTTCATGTATGTGACACTGCTTTTGAAACATCAAAGTTT
TTCACAGACCTACGGGATGGCATCATCTCAGATATATTTGATAAAAAAGAAAAAACTCTTCTACAGAAAT
TACTCTCAAAGAAACCTGAGGATCGACCTAACACATCTGAAATACTAAGGACCTTGACTGTGTGGAAGAA
AAGCCCAGAGAAAAATGAACGACACACATGTGTTTAAACGAATTCGGGCTCGGTACCCGGGGATCCTCTA
GAGTCGACCTGCAGGCATGCAAGCTGATCCGGCTGCTAACAAAGCCCGAAAGGAAGCTGAGTTGGCTGCT
GCCACCGCTGAGCAATAACTAGCATAACCCCTTGGGGCGGCCGCTTCGAGCAGACATGATAAGATACATT
GATGAGTTTGGACAAACCACAACTAGAATGCAGTGAAAAAAATGCTTTATTTGTGAAATTTGTGATGCTA
TTGCTTTATTTGTAACCATTATAAGCTGCAATAAACAAGTTAACAACAACAATTGCATTCATTTTATGTT
TCAGGTTCAGGGGGAGATGTGGGAGGTTTTTTTAAGCAAGTAAAACCTCTACAAATGTGGTAAAATCGAA
TTTTAACAAAATATTAACGCTTACAATTTCCTGATGCGGTATTTTCTCCTTACGCATCTGTGCGGTATTT
CACACCGCATACGCGGATCTGCGCAGCACCATGGCCTGAAATAACCTCTGAAAGAGGAACTTGGTTAGGT
ACCTTCTGAGGCGGAAAGAACCAGCTGTGGAATGTGTGTCAGTTAGGGTGTGGAAAGTCCCCAGGCTCCC
CAGCAGGCAGAAGTATGCAAAGCATGCATCTCAATTAGTCAGCAACCAGGTGTGGAAAGTCCCCAGGCTC
CCCAGCAGGCAGAAGTATGCAAAGCATGCATCTCAATTAGTCAGCAACCATAGTCCCGCCCCTAACTCCG
CCCATCCCGCCCCTAACTCCGCCCAGTTCCGCCCATTCTCCGCCCCATGGCTGACTAATTTTTTTTATTT
ATGCAGAGGCCGAGGCCGCCTCGGCCTCTGAGCTATTCCAGAAGTAGTGAGGAGGCTTTTTTGGAGGCCT
AGGCTTTTGCAAAAAGCTTAATTAACTGTTGACAATTAATCATCGGCATAGTATATCGGCATAGTATAAT
ACGACAAGGTGAGGAACTAAACCCAGGAGGCAGATCATGATTGAACAAGATGGATTGCACGCAGGTTCTC
CGGCCGCTTGGGTGGAGAGGCTATTCGGCTATGACTGGGCACAACAGACAATCGGCTGCTCTGATGCCGC
CGTGTTCCGGCTGTCAGCGCAGGGGCGCCCGGTTCTTTTTGTCAAGACCGACCTGTCCGGTGCCCTGAAT
GAACTGCAGGACGAGGCAGCGCGGCTATCGTGGCTGGCCACGACGGGCGTTCCTTGCGCAGCTGTGCTCG
ACGTTGTCACTGAAGCGGGAAGGGACTGGCTGCTATTGGGCGAAGTGCCGGGGCAGGATCTCCTGTCATC
TCACCTTGCTCCTGCCGAGAAAGTATCCATCATGGCTGATGCAATGCGGCGGCTGCATACGCTTGATCCG
GCTACCTGCCCATTCGACCACCAAGCGAAACATCGCATCGAGCGAGCACGTACTCGGATGGAAGCCGGTC
TTGTCGATCAGGATGATCTGGACGAAGAGCATCAGGGGCTCGCGCCAGCCGAACTGTTCGCCAGGCTCAA
GGCGCGCATGCCCGACGGCGAGGATCTCGTCGTGACCCATGGCGATGCCTGCTTGCCGAATATCATGGTG
GAAAATGGCCGCTTTTCTGGATTCATCGACTGTGGCCGGCTGGGTGTGGCGGACCGCTATCAGGACATAG
CGTTGGCTACCCGTGATATTGCTGAAGAGCTTGGCGGCGAATGGGCTGACCGCTTCCTCGTGCTTTACGG
TATCGCCGCTCCCGATTCGCAGCGCATCGCCTTCTATCGCCTTCTTGACGAGTTCTTCTGAGCGGGACTC
TGGGGTTCGAAATGACCGACCAAGCGACGCCCAACCTGCCATCACGATGGCCGCAATAAAATATCTTTAT
TTTCATTACATCTGTGTGTTGGTTTTTTGTGTGAATCGATAGCGATAAGGATCCGCTCATGCGATGATAA
GCTGTCAAACATGAGAATTACAACTTATATCGTATGGGGCTGACTTCAGGTGCTACATTTGAAGAGATAA
ATTGCACTGAAATCTAGAAATATTTTATCTGATTAATAAGATGATCTTCTTGAGATCGTTTTGGTCTGCG
CGTAATCTCTTGCTCTGAAAACGAAAAAACCGCCTTGCAGGGCGGTTTTTCGAAGGTTCTCTGAGCTACC
AACTCTTTGAACCGAGGTAACTGGCTTGGAGGAGCGCAGTCACCAAAACTTGTCCTTTCAGTTTAGCCTT
AACCGGCGCATGACTTCAAGACTAACTCCTCTAAATCAATTACCAGTGGCTGCTGCCAGTGGTGCTTTTG
CATGTCTTTCCGGGTTGGACTCAAGACGATAGTTACCGGATAAGGCGCAGCGGTCGGACTGAACGGGGGG
TTCGTGCATACAGTCCAGCTTGGAGCGAACTGCCTACCCGGAACTGAGTGTCAGGCGTGGAATGAGACAA
ACGCGGCCATAACAGCGGAATGACACCGGTAAACCGAAAGGCAGGAACAGGAGAGCGCACGAGGGAGCCG
CCAGGGGGAAACGCCTGGTATCTTTATAGTCCTGTCGGGTTTCGCCACCACTGATTTGAGCGTCAGATTT
CGTGATGCTTGTCAGGGGGGCGGAGCCTATGGAAAAACGGCTTTGCCGCGGCCCTCTCACTTCCCTGTTA
AGTATCTTCCTGGCATCTTCCAGGAAATCTCCGCCCCGTTCGTAAGCCATTTCCGCTCGCCGCAGTCGAA
CGACCGAGCGTAGCGAGTCAGTGAGCGAGGAAGCGGAATATATCCTGTATCACATATTCTGCTGACGCAC
CGGTGCAGCCTTTTTTCTCCTGCCACATGAAGCACTTCACTGACACCCTCATCAGTGCCAACATAGTAAG
CCAGTATACACTCCGCTAGCGCTGATGTCCGGCGGTGCTTTTGCCGTTACGCACCACCCCGTCATGAGAT
TACGCGTTTTAGCGGTGCGTACAATTAAGGGATTATGGTAAATCCACTTACTGTCTGCCCTCGTAGCCAT
CGAGATAAACCGCAGTACTCCGGCCACGATGCGTCCGGCGTAGAGGATCGAGATCT
Features (pLannotate 1.2.2; 23 found; start..end, strand, type, name):
    140..517     +  enhancer       CMV enhancer: human cytomegalovirus immediate early enhancer
    519..718     +  promoter       CMV promoter: human cytomegalovirus (CMV) immediate early promoter
    857..989     +  intron         chimeric intron: chimera between introns from human β-globin and immunoglobulin heavy chain genes
   1033..1051    +  promoter       T7 promoter: promoter for bacteriophage T7 RNA polymerase
   1065..1577    +  CDS            Nluc: NanoLuc® luciferase human codon-optimized
   1599..3251    +  CDS            EIF2AK2: E2AK2_HUMAN - Also known as PKR, PRKR. Experimental evidence at protein level: Swiss-Prot protein existence level 1. IFN-induced dsRNA-dependent serine/threonine-protein kinase that phosphorylates the alpha subunit of eukaryotic translation initiation factor 2 (EIF2S1/eIF-2-alpha) and plays a key role in the innate immune response to viral infection (PubMed:18835251, PubMed:19507191, PubMed:19189853, PubMed:21123651, PubMed:21072047, PubMed:22948139, PubMed:23229543, PubMed:22381929). Inhibits viral replication via the integrated stress response (ISR): EIF2S1/eIF-2- alpha phosphorylation in re
   3260..3315    +  misc_feature   MCS: pUC18/19 multiple cloning site
   3322..3371    +  CDS            SET1 (fragment): solubility-enhancement tag derived from T7 phage gene 10B
   3379..3398    +  terminator     T7 terminator (fragment): transcription terminator for bacteriophage T7 RNA polymerase
   3420..3541    -  polyA_signal   SV40 poly(A) signal: SV40 polyadenylation signal
   3564..3632    -  CDS            large T antigen (fragment): large T antigen from SV40 (simian virus 40)
   3637..3669    +  rep_origin     M13 ori (fragment): M13 bacteriophage origin of replication; arrow indicates direction of (+) strand synthesis
   3670..3721    -  misc_feature   bom (fragment): basis of mobility region from pBR322
   3786..4143    +  promoter       SV40 promoter: SV40 enhancer and early promoter
   4158..4205    +  promoter       EM7 promoter: synthetic bacterial promoter&nbsp
   4237..5028    +  CDS            neo: KKA2_KLEPN - Also known as kan, nptII. Experimental evidence at protein level: Swiss-Prot protein existence level 1. Resistance to kanamycin, neomycin, paromomycin, ribostamycin, butirosin and gentamicin B. From Klebsiella pneumoniae.
   5095..5143    +  polyA_signal   poly(A) signal: synthetic polyadenylation signal
   5172..5188    -  promoter       tet promoter (fragment): E. coli promoter for tetracycline efflux protein gene
   5300..5845    +  rep_origin     p15A ori: Plasmids containing the medium-copy-number p15A origin of replication can be propagated in E. coli cells that contain a second plasmid with the ColE1 origin.
   5933..5988    +  rep_origin     RSF ori (fragment): Plasmids containing the RSF 1030 origin of replication can be propagated in E. coli cells that contain additional plasmids with compatible origins.
   6087..6113    -  misc_feature   bom (fragment): basis of mobility region from pBR322
   6107..6154    -  mobile_element IS1 (fragment): prokaryotic transposable element IS1
   6162..6233    +  misc_feature   cer region (fragment): ColE1-derived recombination site that helps to maintain plasmids as monomers
