[The description below was written by a language model from this plasmid's Addgene catalogue record and pLannotate feature annotations shown in this document.]
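Description:
NanoLuc-EIF2AK2 Fusion Vector is a mammalian expression plasmid of about 6.3 kb, built on the pFN31K-low Nluc CMV-Hygro Flexi backbone, that produces human EIF2AK2 (also known as PKR) fused at its N terminus to NanoLuc luciferase. Expression is driven by the human cytomegalovirus immediate early enhancer and promoter, followed by a chimeric β-globin/immunoglobulin intron that generally improves mRNA processing and expression. A T7 promoter sits just upstream of the coding region, which would also permit in vitro transcription. The human codon-optimized Nluc reading frame is followed after a short linker by the EIF2AK2 coding sequence, and an SV40 polyadenylation signal lies downstream.

In bacteria the plasmid replicates from a p15A origin, consistent with its catalogued low copy number, and is selected with kanamycin. The resistance gene is neo (nptII), placed behind tandem SV40 early and EM7 promoters and followed by a synthetic poly(A) signal. This arrangement allows expression in both E. coli and mammalian cells, so it could in principle support G418 selection. Although the backbone name includes "Hygro", no hygromycin resistance gene is annotated in the sequenced record. Several short fragment annotations (M13 ori, bom, IS1, cer, RSF ori, SET1, large T antigen) appear to be backbone remnants or partial matches rather than functional elements.

EIF2AK2 is the interferon-induced, dsRNA-dependent kinase that phosphorylates eIF2α in the antiviral integrated stress response. The record states only that the construct is for expressing the luminescent fusion in mammalian cells. Kinase fusions of this kind are commonly used as energy donors in bioluminescence-based assays of target engagement or protein interaction.
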