Addgene plasmid #238858: NanoLuc-EIF2AK2 Fusion Vector
Purpose: Express NanoLuc-EIF2AK2 Fusion Protein in Mammalian Cells under a CMV promoter
Depositing lab: Promega Corporation.
Backbone
  Vector backbone: pFN31K-low Nluc CMV-Hygro Flexi(R) Vector
  Vector type: Mammalian Expression
Growth in bacteria
  Bacterial resistance: Kanamycin, 50 μg/mL
  Growth temperature: 37°C
  Growth strain: DH5alpha
  Copy number: Low Copy
Gene/Insert
  Gene/Insert name: EIF2AK2
  Species: H. sapiens (human)
  Entrez Gene: EIF2AK2 (a.k.a. DYT33, EIF2AK1, LEUDEN, PKR, PPP1R83, PRKR)
  Promoter: CMV
  Tag / fusion protein: NanoLuc (R) (N terminal on backbone)
  Cloning method: Other
Terms and licenses: Academic/Nonprofit Terms; Industry Terms
How to cite: NanoLuc-EIF2AK2 Fusion Vector was a gift from Promega Corporation (Addgene plasmid # 238858 ; http://n2t.net/addgene:238858 ; RRID:Addgene_238858)
